>Addgene plasmid #103205 | LSB-hsa-miR-129-1-3p | depositor full sequence | sequence record 195459 | Full Sequence
AATTGAGGGGATAACGCAGGAAAGAACATGTGAGCAAAAGGCCAGCAAAAGGCCAGGAACCGTAAAAAGG
CCGCGTTGCTGGCGTTTTTCCATAGGCTCCGCCCCCCTGACGAGCATCACAAAAATCGACGCTCAAGTCA
GAGGTGGCGAAACCCGACAGGACTATAAAGATACCAGGCGTTTCCCCCTGGAAGCTCCCTCGTGCGCTCT
CCTGTTCCGACCCTGCCGCTTACCGGATACCTGTCCGCCTTTCTCCCTTCGGGAAGCGTGGCGCTTTCTC
ATAGCTCACGCTGTAGGTATCTCAGTTCGGTGTAGGTCGTTCGCTCCAAGCTGGGCTGTGTGCACGAACC
CCCCGTTCAGCCCGACCGCTGCGCCTTATCCGGTAACTATCGTCTTGAGTCCAACCCGGTAAGACACGAC
TTATCGCCACTGGCAGCAGCCACTGGTAACAGGATTAGCAGAGCGAGGTATGTAGGCGGTGCTACAGAGT
TCTTGAAGTGGTGGCCTAACTACGGCTACACTAGAAGAACAGTATTTGGTATCTGCGCTCTGCTGAAGCC
AGTTACCTTCGGAAAAAGAGTTGGTAGCTCTTGATCCGGCAAACAAACCACCGCTGGTAGCGGTGGTTTT
TTTGTTTGCAAGCAGCAGATTACGCGCAGAAAAAAAGGATCTCAAGAAGATCCTTTGATCTTTTCTACGG
GGTCTGACGCTCAGTGGAACGAAAACTCACGTTAAGGGATTTTGGTCATGAGATTATCAAAAAGGATCTT
CACCTAGATCCTTTTAAATTAAAAATGAAGTTTTAAATCAATCTAAAGTATATATGAGTAAACTTGGTCT
GACAGTTACCAATGCTTAATCAGTGAGGCACCTATCTCAGCGATCTGTCTATTTCGTTCATCCATAGTTG
CCTGACTCCCCGTCGTGTAGATAACTACGATACGGGAGGGCTTACCATCTGGCCCCAGTGCTGCAATGAT
ACCGCGAGAACCACGCTCACCGGCTCCAGATTTATCAGCAATAAACCAGCCAGCCGGAAGGGCCGAGCGC
AGAAGTGGTCCTGCAACTTTATCCGCCTCCATCCAGTCTATTAATTGTTGCCGGGAAGCTAGAGTAAGTA
GTTCGCCAGTTAATAGTTTGCGCAACGTTGTTGCCATTGCTACAGGCATCGTGGTGTCACGCTCGTCGTT
TGGTATGGCTTCATTCAGCTCCGGTTCCCAACGATCAAGGCGAGTTACATGATCCCCCATGTTGTGCAAA
AAAGCGGTTAGCTCCTTCGGTCCTCCGATCGTTGTCAGAAGTAAGTTGGCCGCAGTGTTATCACTCATGG
TTATGGCAGCACTGCATAATTCTCTTACTGTCATGCCATCCGTAAGATGCTTTTCTGTGACTGGTGAGTA
CTCAACCAAGTCATTCTGAGAATAGTGTATGCGGCGACCGAGTTGCTCTTGCCCGGCGTCAATACGGGAT
AATACCGCGCCACATAGCAGAACTTTAAAAGTGCTCATCATTGGAAAACGTTCTTCGGGGCGAAAACTCT
CAAGGATCTTACCGCTGTTGAGATCCAGTTCGATGTAACCCACTCGTGCACCCAACTGATCTTCAGCATC
TTTTACTTTCACCAGCGTTTCTGGGTGAGCAAAAACAGGAAGGCAAAATGCCGCAAAAAAGGGAATAAGG
GCGACACGGAAATGTTGAATACTCATACTCTTCCTTTTTCAATATTATTGAAGCATTTATCAGGGTTATT
GTCTCATGAGCGGATACATATTTGAATGTAGCTCCGAATTTCTCGAGGGCTTGTCGACGACGGCGGTCTC
CGTCGTCAGGATCATGAATTCGACCCGCCTGCCACCATGACCGAGTACAAGCCCACGGTGCGCCTCGCCA
CCCGCGACGACGTCCCCCGGGCCGTACGCACCCTCGCCGCCGCGTTCGCCGACTACCCCGCCACGCGCCA
CACCGTCGACCCGGACCGCCACATCGAGCGGGTCACCGAGCTGCAAGAACTCTTCCTCACGCGCGTCGGG
CTCGACATCGGCAAGGTGTGGGTCGCGGACGACGGCGCCGCGGTGGCGGTCTGGACCACGCCGGAGAGCG
TCGAAGCGGGGGCGGTGTTCGCCGAGATCGGCCCGCGCATGGCCGAGTTGAGCGGTTCCCGGCTGGCCGC
GCAGCAACAGATGGAAGGCCTCCTGGCGCCGCACCGGCCCAAGGAGCCCGCGTGGTTCCTGGCCACCGTC
GGCGTCTCGCCCGACCACCAGGGCAAGGGTCTGGGCAGCGCCGTCGTGCTCCCCGGAGTGGAGGCGGCCG
AGCGCGCCGGGGTGCCCGCCTTCCTGGAGACATCCGCGCCCCGCAACCTCCCCTTCTACGAGCGGCTCGG
CTTCACCGTCACCGCCGACGTCGAGGTGCCCGAAGGACCGCGCACCTGGTGCATGACCCGCAAGCCCGGT
GCCTGATACGCGTGAATTCACTCCTCAGGTGCAGGCTGCCTATCAGAAGGTGGTGGCTGGTGTGGCCAAT
GCCCTGGCTCACAAATACCACTGAGATCTTTTTCCCTCTGCCAAAAATTATGGGGACATCATGAAGCCCC
TTGAGCATCTGACTTCTGGCTAATAAAGGAAATTTATTTTCATTGCAATAGTGTGTTGGAATTTTTTGTG
TCTCTCACTCGGAAGGACATATGGGAGGGCAAATCATTTAAAACATCAGAATGAGTATTTGGTTTAGAGT
TTGGCAACATATGCCCATATGCTGGCTGCCATGAACAAAGGTTGGCTATAAAGAGGTCATCAGTATATGA
AACAGCCCCCTGCTGTCCATTCCTTATTCCATAGAAAAGCCTTGACTTGAGGTTAGATTTTTTTTATATT
TTGTTTTGTGTTATTTTTTTCTTTAACATCCCTAAAATTTTCCTTACATGTTTTACTAGCCAGATTTTTC
CTCCTCTCCTGACTACTCCCAGTCATAGCTGTCCCTCTTCTCTTATGGAGATCCCTCGACCTGCAGCCCA
AGCTTGAATTCTCTAGAATTACCCTGTTATCCCTATGCTTGGTTTACCGAGCTCTTATTGGTTTTCAAAC
TTCATTGACTGTGCCCAACGCGCCTGGGAGCTCACGGGGACAGCCCCCCCCCAAAGCCCCCAGGGATGTA
ATTACGTCCCTCCCCCGCTAGGGGGCAGCAGCGAGCCGCCCGGGGCTCCGCTCCGGTCCGGCGCTCCCCC
CGCATCCCCGAGCCGGCAGCGTGCGGGGACAGCCCGGGCACGGGGAAGGTGGCACGGGATCGCTTTCCTC
TGAACGCTTCTCGCTGCTCTTTGAGCCTGCAGACACCTGGGGGGATACGGGGAAAAAGCTAGGCTGAAAG
ACCGGTTCTTAGAATGACACGCGCCTGGGAGCTCACGGGGACAGCCCCCCCCCAAAGCCCCCAGGGATGT
AATTACGTCCCTCCCCCGCTAGGGGGCAGCAGCGAGCCGCCCGGGGCTCCGCTCCGGTCCGGCGCTCCCC
CCGCATCCCCGAGCCGGCAGCGTGCGGGGACAGCCCGGGCACGGGGAAGGTGGCACGGGATCGCTTTCCT
CTGAACGCTTCTCGCTGCTCTTTGAGCCTGCAGACACCTGGGGGGATACGGGGAAAAAGCTAACTTCTGA
GACGACAACTTTGTATAGAAAAGTTGGCTCCGAATTCGCCCTTGACAGCAGAGATCCAGTTTGGTTAATT
AATTGGCTCCGGTGCCCGTCAGTGGGCAGAGCGCACATCGCCCACAGTCCCCGAGAAGTTGTGGGGAGGG
GTCGGCAATTGAACCGGTGCCTAGAGAAGGTGGCGCGGGGTAAACTGGGAAAGTGATGTCGTGTACTGGC
TCCGCCTTTTTCCCGAGGGTGGGGGAGAACCGTATATAAGTGCAGTAGTCGCCGTGAACGTTCTTTTTCG
CAACGGGTTTGCCGCCAGAACACAGGTAAGTGCCGTGTGTGGTTCCCGCGGGCCTGGCCTCTTTACGGGT
TATGGCCCTTGCGTGCCTTGAATTACTTCCACCTGGCTGCAGTACGTGATTCTTGATCCCGAGCTTCGGG
TTGGAAGTGGGTGGGAGAGTTCGAGGCCTTGCGCTTAAGGAGCCCCTTCGCCTCGTGCTTGAGTTGAGGC
CTGGCCTGGGCGCTGGGGCCGCCGCGTGCGAATCTGGTGGCACCTTCGCGCCTGTCTCGCTGCTTTCGAT
AAGTCTCTAGCCATTTAAAATTTTTGATGACCTGCTGCGACGCTTTTTTTCTGGCAAGATAGTCTTGTAA
ATGCGGGCCAAGATCTGCACACTGGTATTTCGGTTTTTGGGGCCGCGGGCGGCGACGGGGCCCGTGCGTC
CCAGCGCACATGTTCGGCGAGGCGGGGCCTGCGAGCGCGGCCACCGAGAATCGGACGGGGGTAGTCTCAA
GCTGGCCGGCCTGCTCTGGTGCCTGGCCTCGCGCCGCCGTGTATCGCCCCGCCCTGGGCGGCAAGGCTGG
CCCGGTCGGCACCAGTTGCGTGAGCGGAAAGATGGCCGCTTCCCGGCCCTGCTGCAGGGAGCTCAAAATG
GAGGACGCGGCGCTCGGGAGAGCGGGCGGGTGAGTCACCCACACAAAGGAAAAGGGCCTTTCCGTCCTCA
GCCGTCGCTTCATGTGACTCCACGGAGTACCGGGCGCCGTCCAGGCACCTCGATTAGTTCTCGAGCTTTT
GGAGTACGTCGTCTTTAGGTTGGGGGGAGGGGTTTTATGCGATGGAGTTTCCCCACACTGAGTGGGTGGA
GACTGAAGTTAGGCCAGCTTGGCACTTGATGTAATTCTCCTTGGAATTTGCCCTTTTTGAGTTTGGATCT
TGGTTCATTCTCAAGCCTCAGACAGTGGTTCAAAGTTTTTTTCTTCCATTTCAGGTGTCGTGAGAAGGGC
GAATTCGACCCAAGTTTGTACAAAAAAGCAGGCTGGATCCAGGTGCCACCATGGTGAGCGAGCTGATTAA
GGAGAACATGCACATGAAGCTGTACATGGAGGGCACCGTGAACAACCACCACTTCAAGTGCACATCCGAG
GGCGAAGGCAAGCCCTACGAGGGCACCCAGACCATGAGAATCAAGGCGGTCGAGGGCGGCCCTCTCCCCT
TCGCCTTCGACATCCTGGCTACCAGCTTCATGTACGGCAGCAAAACCTTCATCAACCACACCCAGGGCAT
CCCCGACTTCTTTAAGCAGTCCTTCCCCGAGGGCTTCACATGGGAGAGAGTCACCACATACGAAGATGGG
GGCGTGCTGACCGCTACCCAGGACACCAGCCTCCAGGACGGCTGCCTCATCTACAACGTCAAGATCAGAG
GGGTGAACTTCCCATCCAACGGCCCTGTGATGCAGAAGAAAACACTCGGCTGGGAGGCCTCCACCGAGAC
ACTGTACCCCGCTGACGGCGGCCTGGAAGGCAGAGCCGACATGGCCCTGAAGCTCGTGGGCGGGGGCCAC
CTGATCTGCAACCTTAAGACCACATACAGATCCAAGAAACCCGCTAAGAACCTCAAGATGCCCGGCGTCT
ACTATGTGGACAGGAGACTGGAAAGAATCAAGGAGGCCGACAAAGAGACATACGTCGAGCAGCACGAGGT
GGCTGTGGCCAGATACTGCGACCTCCCTAGCAAACTGGGGCACAAACTTAATTGAGAATTCTACCACCCA
GCTTTCTTGTACAAAGTGGTACGTCTCAAGACCAGAGGTCTCTGCTTGTCTCACGATACTTTTTGGGGTA
AGGGCTTATACTTTTTGGGGTAAGGGCTTATACTTTTTGGGGTAAGGGCTTATACTTTTTGGGGTAAGGG
CTTCAACCAGAAGAGACCTGTGCTTCACTCCTCAGGTGCAGGCTGCCTATCAGAAGGTGGTGGCTGGTGT
GGCCAATGCCCTGGCTCACAAATACCACTGAGATCTTTTTCCCTCTGCCAAAAATTATGGGGACATCATG
AAGCCCCTTGAGCATCTGACTTCTGGCTAATAAAGGAAATTTATTTTCATTGCAATAGTGTGTTGGAATT
TTTTGTGTCTCTCACTCGGAAGGACATATGGGAGGGCAAATCATTTAAAACATCAGAATGAGTATTTGGT
TTAGAGTTTGGCAACATATGCCCATATGCTGGCTGCCATGAACAAAGGTTGGCTATAAAGAGGTCATCAG
TATATGAAACAGCCCCCTGCTGTCCATTCCTTATTCCATAGAAAAGCCTTGACTTGAGGTTAGATTTTTT
TTATATTTTGTTTTGTGTTATTTTTTTCTTTAACATCCCTAAAATTTTCCTTACATGTTTTACTAGCCAG
ATTTTTCCTCCTCTCCTGACTACTCCCAGTCATAGCTGTCCCTCTTCTCTTATGGAGATCCCGAGCGGTG
CGTTTTTATGCTTGTAGTATTGTATAATGTTTTTAAGATCCAAGCTTCTGACCTCTTCTCTTCCTCCCAC
AGGGCCTCGAGACAATTGCATCGATGGTACCAGTGAAAGTCTGCAATGAATTCGAGTTGGCGCGCCTGTC
ATTCTAAATCTCTCTTTCAGCCTAAAGCTTTTTCCCCGTATCCCCCCAGGTGTCTGCAGGCTCAAAGAGC
AGCGAGAAGCGTTCAGAGGAAAGCGATCCCGTGCCACCTTCCCCGTGCCCGGGCTGTCCCCGCACGCTGC
CGGCTCGGGGATGCGGGGGGAGCGCCGGACCGGAGCGGAGCCCCGGGCGGCTCGCTGCTGCCCCCTAGCG
GGGGAGGGACGTAATTACATCCCTGGGGGCTTTGGGAGGGGGCTGTCCCCGTGAGCTCCCAGGCGCGCCT
GTCATTCTAAATCTCTCTTTCAGCCTAAAGCTTTTTCCCCGTATCCCCCCAGGTGTCTGCAGGCTCAAAG
AGCAGCGAGAAGCGTTCAGAGGAAAGCGATCCCGTGCCACCTTCCCCGTGCCCGGGCTGTCCCCGCACGC
TGCCGGCTCGGGGATGCGGGGGGAGCGCCGGACCGGAGCGGAGCCCCGGGCGGCTCGCTGCTGCCCCCTA
GCGGGGGAGGGACGTAATTACATCCCTGGGGGCTTTGGGGGGGGGCTGTCCCCGTGAGCTCCCAGGCGCG
CCAACTCGGTACCGTATCGATGTCGACGTTAACGCTAGTGATATCAACTTTGTATAGAAAAGTTGGCTCC
GAATTCGCCCTTGACAGCAGAGATCCAGTTTGGTTAATTAATTGGCTCCGGTGCCCGTCAGTGGGCAGAG
CGCACATCGCCCACAGTCCCCGAGAAGTTGTGGGGAGGGGTCGGCAATTGAACCGGTGCCTAGAGAAGGT
GGCGCGGGGTAAACTGGGAAAGTGATGTCGTGTACTGGCTCCGCCTTTTTCCCGAGGGTGGGGGAGAACC
GTATATAAGTGCAGTAGTCGCCGTGAACGTTCTTTTTCGCAACGGGTTTGCCGCCAGAACACAGGTAAGT
GCCGTGTGTGGTTCCCGCGGGCCTGGCCTCTTTACGGGTTATGGCCCTTGCGTGCCTTGAATTACTTCCA
CCTGGCTGCAGTACGTGATTCTTGATCCCGAGCTTCGGGTTGGAAGTGGGTGGGAGAGTTCGAGGCCTTG
CGCTTAAGGAGCCCCTTCGCCTCGTGCTTGAGTTGAGGCCTGGCCTGGGCGCTGGGGCCGCCGCGTGCGA
ATCTGGTGGCACCTTCGCGCCTGTCTCGCTGCTTTCGATAAGTCTCTAGCCATTTAAAATTTTTGATGAC
CTGCTGCGACGCTTTTTTTCTGGCAAGATAGTCTTGTAAATGCGGGCCAAGATCTGCACACTGGTATTTC
GGTTTTTGGGGCCGCGGGCGGCGACGGGGCCCGTGCGTCCCAGCGCACATGTTCGGCGAGGCGGGGCCTG
CGAGCGCGGCCACCGAGAATCGGACGGGGGTAGTCTCAAGCTGGCCGGCCTGCTCTGGTGCCTGGCCTCG
CGCCGCCGTGTATCGCCCCGCCCTGGGCGGCAAGGCTGGCCCGGTCGGCACCAGTTGCGTGAGCGGAAAG
ATGGCCGCTTCCCGGCCCTGCTGCAGGGAGCTCAAAATGGAGGACGCGGCGCTCGGGAGAGCGGGCGGGT
GAGTCACCCACACAAAGGAAAAGGGCCTTTCCGTCCTCAGCCGTCGCTTCATGTGACTCCACGGAGTACC
GGGCGCCGTCCAGGCACCTCGATTAGTTCTCGAGCTTTTGGAGTACGTCGTCTTTAGGTTGGGGGGAGGG
GTTTTATGCGATGGAGTTTCCCCACACTGAGTGGGTGGAGACTGAAGTTAGGCCAGCTTGGCACTTGATG
TAATTCTCCTTGGAATTTGCCCTTTTTGAGTTTGGATCTTGGTTCATTCTCAAGCCTCAGACAGTGGTTC
AAAGTTTTTTTCTTCCATTTCAGGTGTCGTGAGAAGGGCGAATTCGACCCAAGTTTGTACAAAAAAGCAG
GCTCGCCACCATGGTGAGCAAGGGCGAGGAGCTGTTCACCGGGGTGGTGCCCATCCTGGTCGAGCTGGAC
GGCGACGTAAACGGCCACAAGTTCAGCGTGAGGGGCGAGGGCGAGGGCGATGCCACCAACGGCAAGCTGA
CCCTGAAGTTCATCTGCACCACCGGCAAGCTGCCCGTGCCCTGGCCCACCCTCGTGACCACCCTGAGCCA
CGGCGTGCAGTGCTTCGCCCGCTACCCCGACCACATGAAGCAGCACGACTTCTTCAAGTCCGCCATGCCC
GAAGGCTACGTCCAGGAGCGCACCATCTTCTTCAAGGACGACGGCACCTACAAGACCCGCGCCGAGGTGA
AGTTCGAGGGCGACACCCTAGTGAACCGCATCGAGCTGAAGGGCGTCGACTTCAAGGAGGACGGCAACAT
CCTGGGGCACAAGCTGGAGTACAACTTCAACAGCCACAACATCTATATCATGGCCGTCAAGCAGAAGAAC
GGCATCAAGGTGAACTTCAAGATCCGCCACAACGTGGAGGACGGCAGCGTGCAGCTCGCCGACCACTACC
AGCAGAACACCCCCATCGGCGACGGCCCCGTGCTGCTGCCCGACAGCCACTACCTGAGCACCCAGTCCGT
GCTGAGCAAAGACCCCAACGAGAAGCGCGATCACATGGTCCTGCTGGAGTTCCGCACCGCCGCCGGGATC
ACTCTCGGCATGGACGAGCTGTACAAGTAATACCACCCAGCTTTCTTGTACAAAGTGGTACGCGTGAATT
CACTCCTCAGGTGCAGGCTGCCTATCAGAAGGTGGTGGCTGGTGTGGCCAATGCCCTGGCTCACAAATAC
CACTGAGATCTTTTTCCCTCTGCCAAAAATTATGGGGACATCATGAAGCCCCTTGAGCATCTGACTTCTG
GCTAATAAAGGAAATTTATTTTCATTGCAATAGTGTGTTGGAATTTTTTGTGTCTCTCACTCGGAAGGAC
ATATGGGAGGGCAAATCATTTAAAACATCAGAATGAGTATTTGGTTTAGAGTTTGGCAACATATGCCCAT
ATGCTGGCTGCCATGAACAAAGGTTGGCTATAAAGAGGTCATCAGTATATGAAACAGCCCCCTGCTGTCC
ATTCCTTATTCCATAGAAAAGCCTTGACTTGAGGTTAGATTTTTTTTATATTTTGTTTTGTGTTATTTTT
TTCTTTAACATCCCTAAAATTTTCCTTACATGTTTTACTAGCCAGATTTTTCCTCCTCTCCTGACTACTC
CCAGTCATAGCTGTCCCTCTTCTCTTATGGAGATCCCTCGACCTGCAGCCCAAGCTTGGCGTAATCATGG
TCATAGCTGTTTCCTGTGTGAAATTGTTATCCGCTCACAATTCCACACAACATACGAGCCGGAAGCATAA
AGTGTAAAGCCTGGGGTGCCTAATGAGTGAGCTAACTCACATTAATTGCGTTGCGCTCACTGCCCGCTTT
CCAGTCGGGAAACCTGTCGTGCCAGCGGATCGACAGTACTAAGCTTGGTCTAATACCCAATCTCTCGTCT
TATCCAGATGTTTTATACGCCTCTGGCCCGTGTCTCAAAATCTCTGATGTTACATTGCACAAGATAAAAT
AATATCATCATGAACAATAAAACTGTCTGCTTACATAAACAGTAATACAAGGGGTGTTATGAGCCATATT
CAACGGGAAACGTCGAGGCCGCGATTAAATTCCAACATGGATGCTGATTTATATGGGTATAAATGGGCTC
GCGATAATGTCGGGCAATCAGGTGCGACAATCTATCGCTTGTATGGGAAGCCCGATGCGCCAGAGTTGTT
TCTGAAACATGGCAAAGGTAGCGTTGCCAATGATGTTACAGATGAGATGGTCAGACTAAACTGGCTGACG
GAATTTATGCCTCTTCCGACCATCAAGCATTTTATCCGTACTCCTGATGATGCATGGTTACTCACCACTG
CGATCCCCGGAAAAACAGCATTCCAGGTATTAGAAGAATATCCTGATTCAGGTGAAAATATTGTTGATGC
GCTGGCAGTGTTCCTGCGCCGGTTGCATTCGATTCCTGTTTGTAATTGTCCTTTTAACAGCGATCGCGTA
TTTCGTCTCGCTCAGGCGCAATCACGAATGAATAACGGTTTGGTTGATGCGAGTGATTTTGATGACGAGC
GTAATGGCTGGCCTGTTGAACAAGTCTGGAAAGAAATGCATAAACTTTTGCCATTCTCACCGGATTCAGT
CGTCACTCATGGTGATTTCTCACTTGATAACCTTATTTTTGACGAGGGGAAATTAATAGGTTGTATTGAT
GTTGGACGAGTCGGAATCGCAGACCGATACCAGGATCTTGCCATCCTATGGAACTGCCTCGGTGAGTTTT
CTCCTTCATTACAGAAACGGCTTTTTCAAAAATATGGTATTGATAATCCTGATATGAATAAATTGCAGTT
TCATTTGATGCTCGATGAGTTTTTCTAATCAGAATTGGTTAATTGGTTGTAACACTGGCAGAGCATTACG
CTGACTTGACGGGACGGCGCAAGCTCATGACCAAAATCCCTTAACGTGAGTTACGCGTCGTTCCACTGAG
CGTCAGAGGTATCACTAGTATTACAGAGGTAAGTTATAACAGTCGCCTAACCC
Features (pLannotate 1.2.2; 28 found; start..end, strand, type, name):
     87..675     -  rep_origin     ori: high-copy-number ColE1/pMB1/pBR322/pUC origin of replication
    846..1706    -  CDS            AmpR: β-lactamase; bla; confers resistance to ampicillin, carbenicillin, and related antibiotics
   1707..1778    -  promoter       AmpR promoter: bla
   1857..2456    +  CDS            PuroR: puromycin N-acetyltransferase; pac from Streptomyces alboniger; confers resistance to puromycin
   2461..2541    +  CDS            HBB (fragment): HBB_PONPY - Experimental evidence at transcript level: Swiss-Prot protein existence level 2. Involved in oxygen transport from the lung to the various peripheral tissues. From Pongo pygmaeus (Bornean orangutan).
   2612..2667    +  polyA_signal   β-globin poly(A) signal: rabbit β-globin polyadenylation signal (Gil and Proudfoot, 1987)
   3646..3666    +  protein_bind   attB4: mutant version of attB; core recombination site for the Gateway® BP reaction BP Clonase™
   3734..3945    +  promoter       EF-1α core promoter: core promoter for human elongation factor EF-1α
   3946..4884    +  intron         EF-1α intron A: intron upstream of the start codon of human EF-1α
   4911..4931    +  protein_bind   attB1: mutant version of attB; core recombination site for the Gateway® BP reaction BP Clonase™
   4951..5646    +  CDS            mKate2: mKate2 is a basic (constitutively fluorescent) red fluorescent protein published in 2009, derived from Entacmaea quadricolor. It is reported to be a rapidly-maturing monomer with moderate acid sensitivity.
   5666..5690    -  protein_bind   attB2: mutant version of attB; recombination site for the Gateway® BP reaction BP Clonase™
   5834..5908    +  CDS            HBB (fragment): HBB_PONPY - Experimental evidence at transcript level: Swiss-Prot protein existence level 2. Involved in oxygen transport from the lung to the various peripheral tissues. From Pongo pygmaeus (Bornean orangutan).
   5979..6034    +  polyA_signal   β-globin poly(A) signal: rabbit β-globin polyadenylation signal (Gil and Proudfoot, 1987)
   6418..6443    +  misc_feature   SA: splice acceptor site
   7115..7135    +  protein_bind   attB4: mutant version of attB; core recombination site for the Gateway® BP reaction BP Clonase™
   7203..7414    +  promoter       EF-1α core promoter: core promoter for human elongation factor EF-1α
   7415..8353    +  intron         EF-1α intron A: intron upstream of the start codon of human EF-1α
   8380..8400    +  protein_bind   attB1: mutant version of attB; core recombination site for the Gateway® BP reaction BP Clonase™
   8411..9127    +  CDS            EBFP2: EBFP2 is a basic (constitutively fluorescent) blue fluorescent protein published in 2007, derived from Aequorea victoria. It is reported to be a rapidly-maturing monomer with moderate acid sensitivity.
   9135..9159    -  protein_bind   attB2: mutant version of attB; recombination site for the Gateway® BP reaction BP Clonase™
   9163..9243    +  CDS            HBB (fragment): HBB_PONPY - Experimental evidence at transcript level: Swiss-Prot protein existence level 2. Involved in oxygen transport from the lung to the various peripheral tissues. From Pongo pygmaeus (Bornean orangutan).
   9314..9369    +  polyA_signal   β-globin poly(A) signal: rabbit β-globin polyadenylation signal (Gil and Proudfoot, 1987)
   9752..9774    -  protein_bind   lac operator (fragment): The lac repressor binds to the lac operator to inhibit transcription in E. coli. This inhibition can be relieved by adding lactose or isopropyl-β-D-thiogalactopyranoside (IPTG). lac repressor encoded by lacI
   9778..9808    -  promoter       lac promoter: promoter for the E. coli lac operon
   9823..9844    -  protein_bind   CAP binding site: CAP binding activates transcription in the presence of cAMP. E. coli catabolite activator protein
   9857..9896    -  CDS            lacI (fragment): lac repressor; lacI; The lac repressor binds to the lac operator to inhibit transcription in E. coli. This inhibition can be relieved by adding lactose or isopropyl-β-D-thiogalactopyranoside (IPTG).
  10069..10878   +  CDS            KanR: aminoglycoside phosphotransferase; aph(3')-Ia; confers resistance to kanamycin in bacteria or G418 (Geneticin®) in eukaryotes
