[The description below was written by a language model from this plasmid's Addgene catalogue record and pLannotate feature annotations shown in this document.]
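Description:
LSB-hsa-miR-129-1-3p is a mammalian expression plasmid of about 11 kb built on the Low Sensor Backbone (LSB), a synthetic-biology chassis for reporting microRNA activity by fluorescence. It replicates in E. coli from a high-copy ColE1/pUC-type origin and carries both β-lactamase (AmpR) and an aph(3')-Ia kanamycin resistance gene, so it is selected with ampicillin and kanamycin together. Remnants of a lac promoter/operator region are also annotated in the backbone.

The payload consists of two parallel transcription units, each driven by the human EF-1α core promoter with its intron A and terminated by a rabbit β-globin poly(A) signal. The promoters and coding sequences are flanked by attB4, attB1 and attB2 Gateway recombination scars. One unit expresses the red fluorescent protein mKate2 and, according to the record, carries the target site for human miR-129-1-3p in its 3' UTR. This target is not itself annotated in the feature table, but it would lie in the unannotated stretch between mKate2 and its polyadenylation signal. The second unit expresses the blue protein EBFP2 without a miRNA target and serves as an internal normaliser. When miR-129-1-3p is active in a transfected cell, mKate2 output falls relative to EBFP2, so the red-to-blue ratio gives a readout of miRNA activity that is corrected for plasmid dose.

A puromycin N-acetyltransferase gene with its own β-globin poly(A) signal is present for selection in mammalian cells, although no dedicated mammalian promoter is annotated upstream of it. The depositor notes that the repeated poly(A) elements make the plasmid inherently prone to recombination. The physical plasmid also differs slightly from the deposited sequence, with short insertions flanking the puromycin coding region that do not impair puromycin selection.
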