Addgene plasmid #103205: LSB-hsa-miR-129-1-3p
Purpose: Used to sense miRNA activity using fluorescence based tools. hsa-miR-129-1-3p target in 3' UTR of of mKate. miRNA activity can be measured by the repression of mKate2 relative to EBFP2 fluorescent proteins . Plasmid is inherently unstable; please see Depositor Comments
Depositing lab: Ron Weiss. Depositing organization: Massachusetts Institute of Technology. Publication: A mixed antagonistic/synergistic miRNA repression model enables accurate predictions of multi-input miRNA sensor activity. Gam JJ, Babb J, Weiss R. Nat Commun. 2018 Jun 22;9(1):2430. doi: 10.1038/s41467-018-04575-0. PubMed 29934631.
Backbone
  Vector backbone: Low Sensor Backbone (LSB)
  Vector type: Mammalian Expression, Synthetic Biology
Growth in bacteria
  Bacterial resistance: Ampicillin and Kanamycin, 100 & 50 μg/mL
  Growth temperature: 30°C
  Growth strain: NEB Stable
  Copy number: High Copy
Gene/Insert
  Gene/Insert name: hsa-miR-129-1-3p target
  Species: H. sapiens (human)
  Entrez Gene: MIR129-1 (a.k.a. MIR-129b, MIRN129-1, mir-129-1)
  Promoter: EF-1a
  Cloning method: Gibson Cloning
Terms and licenses: Academic/Nonprofit Terms; Industry Terms: Not Available to Industry
Depositor comments: Please note that this plasmid is inherently unstable due to a repeating poly A element. We recommend performing a diagnostic digest on multiple colonies upon receipt. The depositors would like to note the presence of several discrepancies between the depositor sequence and physical plasmid sequence. In particular, the sequences upstream and downstream of the puromycin coding region have 10 bp insertions which do not affect the ability to perform puromycin selection. The sequences for those regions within the physical plasmids are as follows: Upstream of Puro: GAATTCGACCGCCTGTCTCAAGGTGCCACC; Downstream of Puro: GCTTTGAGACTACGCGTGAATTCACTCCTC.
How to cite: LSB-hsa-miR-129-1-3p was a gift from Ron Weiss (Addgene plasmid # 103205 ; http://n2t.net/addgene:103205 ; RRID:Addgene_103205)
