>Addgene plasmid #103205 | LSB-hsa-miR-129-1-3p | depositor partial sequence | sequence record 195460 | hsa-miR-129-1-3p target
ATACTTTTTGGGGTAAGGGCTT
