>Addgene plasmid #103205 | LSB-hsa-miR-129-1-3p | addgene partial sequence | sequence record 254735 | mKate2-F 5'-ACCCGCTAAGAACCTCAAGA-3'
GCCGACAAAGAGACATACGTCGAGCAGCACGAGGTGGCTGTGGCCAGATACTGCGACCTCCCTAGCAAAC
TGGGGCACAAACTTAATTGAGAATTCTACCACCCAGCTTTCTTGTACAAAGTGGTACGTCTCAAGACCAG
AGGTCTCTGCTTGTCTCACGATACTTTTTGGGGTAAGGGCTTATACTTTTTGGGGTAAGGGCTTATACTT
TTTGGGGTAAGGGCTTATACTTTTTGGGGTAAGGGCTTCAACCAGAAGAGACCTGTGCTTCACTCCTCAG
GTGCAGGCTGCCTATCAGAAGGTGGTGGCTGGTGTGGCCAATGCCCTGGCTCACAAATACCACTGAGATC
TTTTTCCCTCTGCCAAAAATTATGGGGACATCATGAAGCCCCTTGAGCATCTGACTTCTGGCTAATAAAG
GAAATTTATTTTCATTGCAATAGTGTGTTGGAATTTTTTGTGTCTCTCACTCGGAAGGACATATGGGAGG
GCAAATCATTTAAAACATCAGAATGAGTATTTGGTTTAGAGTTTGGCAACATATGCCCATATGCTGGCTG
CCATGAACAAAGGTTGGCTATAAAGAGGTCATCAGTATATGAAA
